>Addgene plasmid #168821 | pEntry_MERS-CoV-nsp8 | addgene full sequence | sequence record 410929 | Addgene NGS Result
CAAATAATGATTTTATTTTGACTGATAGTGACCTGTTCGTTGCAACAAATTGATGAGCAATGCTTTTTTA
TAATGCCAACTTTGTACAAAAAAGCAGAAGGGCCGTCAAGGCCAGGATCCATGGGATCCGCTACTCTTTC
TGAGTTTTCACACTTAGCTACCTTTGCTGAGTTGGAAGCTGCGCAGAAAGCCTATCAGGAAGCTATGGAC
TCTGGTGACACCTCACCACAAGTTCTTAAGGCTTTGCAGAAGGCTGTTAATATAGCTAAAAACGCCTATG
AGAAGGATAAGGCAGTGGCCCGTAAGTTAGAACGTATGGCTGATCAGGCTATGACTTCTATGTATAAGCA
AGCACGTGCTGAAGACAAGAAAGCAAAAATTGTCAGTGCTATGCAAACTATGTTGTTTGGTATGATTAAG
AAGCTCGACAACGATGTTCTTAATGGTATCATTTCTAACGCTAGGAATGGTTGTATACCTCTTAGTGTCA
TCCCACTGTGTGCTTCAAATAAACTTCGCGTTGTAATTCCTGACTTCACCGTCTGGAATCAGGTAGTCAC
ATATCCCTCGCTTAACTACGCTGGGGCTTTGTGGGACATTACAGTTATAAACAATGTGGACAATGAAATT
GTTAAGTCTTCAGATGTTGTAGACAGCAATGAAAATTTAACATGGCCACTTGTTTTAGAATGCACTAGGG
CATCCACTTCTGCCGTTAAGTTGCAACTTAATTAAGACGCGATCGCGGCCTCATGGGCCCAGCTTTCTTG
TACAAAGTTGGCATTATAAAAAATAATTGCTCATCAATTTGTTGCAACGAACAGGTCACTATCAGTCAAA
ATAAAATCATTATTTGCCATCCAGCTGATATCCCCTATAGTGAGTCGTATTACATGGTCATAGCTGTTTC
CTGGCAGCTCTGGCCCGTGTCTCAAAATCTCTGATGTTACATTGCACAAGATAAAAATATATCATCATGC
CTCCTCTAGACCAGCCAGGACAGAAATGCCTCGACTTCGCTGCTACCCAAGGTTGCCGGGTGACGCACAC
CGTGGAAACGGATGAAGGCACGAACCCAGTGGACATAAGCCTGTTCGGTTCGTAAGCTGTAATGCAAGTA
GCGTATGCGCTCACGCAACTGGTCCAGAACCTTGACCGAACGCAGCGGTGGTAACGGCGCAGTGGCGGTT
TTCATGGCTTGTTATGACTGTTTTTTTGGGGTACAGTCTATGCCTCGGGCATCCAAGCAGCAAGCGCGTT
ACGCCGTGGGTCGATGTTTGATGTTATGGAGCAGCAACGATGTTACGCAGCAGGGCAGTCGCCCTAAAAC
AAAGTTAAACATTATGAGGGAAGCGGTGATCGCCGAAGTATCGACTCAACTATCAGAGGTAGTTGGCGTC
ATCGAGCGCCATCTCGAACCGACGTTGCTGGCCGTACATTTGTACGGCTCCGCAGTGGATGGCGGCCTGA
AGCCACACAGTGATATTGATTTGCTGGTTACGGTGACCGTAAGGCTTGATGAAACAACGCGGCGAGCTTT
GATCAACGACCTTTTGGAAACTTCGGCTTCCCCTGGAGAGAGCGAGATTCTCCGCGCTGTAGAAGTCACC
ATTGTTGTGCACGACGACATCATTCCGTGGCGTTATCCAGCTAAGCGCGAACTGCAATTTGGAGAATGGC
AGCGCAATGACATTCTTGCAGGTATCTTCGAGCCAGCCACGATCGACATTGATCTGGCTATCTTGCTGAC
AAAAGCAAGAGAACATAGCGTTGCCTTGGTAGGTCCAGCGGCGGAGGAACTCTTTGATCCGGTTCCTGAA
CAGGATCTATTTGAGGCGCTAAATGAAACCTTAACGCTATGGAACTCGCCGCCCGACTGGGCTGGCGATG
AGCGAAATGTAGTGCTTACGTTGTCCCGCATTTGGTACAGCGCAGTAACCGGCAAAATCGCGCCGAAGGA
TGTCGCTGCCGACTGGGCAATGGAGCGCCTGCCGGCCCAGTATCAGCCCGTCATACTTGAAGCTAGACAG
GCTTATCTTGGACAAGAAGAAGATCGCTTGGCCTCGCGCGCAGATCAGTTGGAAGAATTTGTCCACTACG
TGAAAGGCGAGATCACCAAGGTAGTCGGCAAATAACCCTCGAGCCACCCATGACCAAAATCCCTTAACGT
GAGTTACGCGTCGTTCCACTGAGCGTCAGACCCCGTAGAAAAGATCAAAGGATCTTCTTGAGATCCTTTT
TTTCTGCGCGTAATCTGCTGCTTGCAAACAAAAAAACCACCGCTACCAGCGGTGGTTTGTTTGCCGGATC
AAGAGCTACCAACTCTTTTTCCGAAGGTAACTGGCTTCAGCAGAGCGCAGATACCAAATACTGTTCTTCT
AGTGTAGCCGTAGTTAGGCCACCACTTCAAGAACTCTGTAGCACCGCCTACATACCTCGCTCTGCTAATC
CTGTTACCAGTGGCTGCTGCCAGTGGCGATAAGTCGTGTCTTACCGGGTTGGACTCAAGACGATAGTTAC
CGGATAAGGCGCAGCGGTCGGGCTGAACGGGGGGTTCGTGCACACAGCCCAGCTTGGAGCGAACGACCTA
CACCGAACTGAGATACCTACAGCGTGAGCTATGAGAAAGCGCCACGCTTCCCGAAGGGAGAAAGGCGGAC
AGGTATCCGGTAAGCGGCAGGGTCGGAACAGGAGAGCGCACGAGGGAGCTTCCAGGGGGAAACGCCTGGT
ATCTTTATAGTCCTGTCGGGTTTCGCCACCTCTGACTTGAGCGTCGATTTTTGTGATGCTCGTCAGGGGG
GCGGAGCCTATGGAAAAACGCCAGCAACGCGGCCTTTTTACGGTTCCTGGCCTTTTGCTGGCCTTTTGCT
CACATGTTCTTTCCTGCGTTATCCCCTGATTCTGTGGATAACCGTATTACCGCCTTTGAGTGAGCTGATA
CCGCTCGCCGCAGCCGAACGACCGAGCGCAGCGAGTCAGTGAGCGAGGAAGCGGAAGAGCGCCCAATACG
CAAACCGCCTCTCCCCGCGCGTTGGCCGATTCATTAATGCAGCTGGCACGACAGGTTTCCCGACTGGAAA
GCGGGCAGTGAGCGCAACGCAATTAATACGCGTACCGCTAGCCAGGAAGAGTTTGTAGAAACGCAAAAAG
GCCATCCGTCAGGATGGCCTTCTGCTTAGTTTGATGCCTGGCAGTTTATGGCGGGCGTCCTGCCCGCCAC
CCTCCGGGCCGTTGCTTCACAACGTTCAAATCCGCTCCCGGCGGATTTGTCCTACTCAGGAGAGCGTTCA
CCGACAAACAACAGATAAAACGAAAGGCCCAGTCTTCCGACTGAGCCTTTCGTTTTATTTGATGCCTGGC
AGTTCCCTACTCTCGCGTTAACGCTAGCATGGATGTTTTCCCAGTCACGACGTTGTAAAACGACGGCCAG
TCTTAAGCTCGGGCCC
Features (pLannotate 1.2.2; 12 found; start..end, strand, type, name):
      1..97      +  protein_bind   attL1: mutant version of attL; recombination site for the Gateway® LR reaction LR Clonase™
    130..732     +  CDS            R1A_MERS1 (fragment): Experimental evidence at protein level: Swiss-Prot protein existence level 1. [Non-structural protein 10]: Plays a pivotal role in viral transcription by stimulating both nsp14 3'-5' exoribonuclease and nsp16 2'-O-methyltransferase activities. Therefore plays an essential role in viral mRNAs cap methylation. From Middle East respiratory syndrome-related coronavirus (isolate United Kingdom/H123990006/2012) (MERS-CoV) (Betacoronavirus England 1).
    758..856     -  protein_bind   attL2: mutant version of attL; recombination site for the Gateway® LR reaction LR Clonase™
    874..892     -  promoter       T7 promoter: promoter for bacteriophage T7 RNA polymerase
   1082..1105    +  promoter       Pc promoter (fragment): intI1 (promoter lies within the coding sequence); class 1 integron promoter
   1281..1337    +  CDS            GmR (fragment): gentamycin acetyltransferase; aacC1; confers resistance to gentamycin
   1344..2135    +  CDS            SmR: aminoglycoside adenylyltransferase (Murphy, 1985); aadA; confers resistance to spectinomycin and streptomycin
   2228..2816    +  rep_origin     ori: high-copy-number ColE1/pMB1/pBR322/pUC origin of replication
   2999..3091    +  CDS            lacI (fragment): lac repressor; lacI; The lac repressor binds to the lac operator to inhibit transcription in E. coli. This inhibition can be relieved by adding lactose or isopropyl-β-D-thiogalactopyranoside (IPTG).
   3146..3173    -  terminator     rrnB T2 terminator: transcription terminator T2 from the E. coli rrnB gene
   3305..3348    +  terminator     rrnB T1 terminator: Escherichia coli rrnB; transcription terminator T1 from the E. coli rrnB gene
   3395..3431    -  CDS            lacZα (fragment): LacZα fragment of β-galactosidase; lacZ fragment
