[The description below was written by a language model from this plasmid's Addgene catalogue record and pLannotate feature annotations shown in this document.]
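Description:
pEntry_MERS-CoV-nsp8 is a Gateway-compatible Entry clone built on the pENTR223.1 backbone, carrying the coding sequence for non-structural protein 8 (nsp8) of Middle East respiratory syndrome coronavirus, a mature product of the orf1ab replicase polyprotein. The roughly 3.4 kb plasmid is propagated in E. coli from a high-copy ColE1/pUC-type origin and is selected with spectinomycin through the aadA (SmR) aminoglycoside adenylyltransferase gene. That gene sits downstream of a fragment of the class 1 integron Pc promoter and a short remnant of a gentamicin resistance gene. Small lacI and lacZα fragments are backbone leftovers, and rrnB T1 and T2 terminators lie upstream of the cloning region, where they help insulate it from read-through transcription.

The synthesized 597 bp insert was cloned between SfiI sites and lies between attL1 and attL2, so an LR Clonase reaction can move it directionally into any attR-containing Destination vector. According to the depositor's notes, the 5′ linker supplies an ATG flanked by BamHI sites and the 3′ linker supplies a TAA stop between PacI and AsiSI sites. This arrangement suggests that the start and stop codons can be removed by restriction digestion to allow N- or C-terminal fusions. The automated annotation matches the insert to the MERS-CoV replicase polyprotein 1a, but its accompanying text describing nsp10 is generic polyprotein annotation and does not describe this insert. The Entry vector has no promoter positioned to express the ORF; the only one annotated nearby is a T7 promoter just outside attL2, oriented toward the insert on the antisense strand. The clone belongs to a collection of human coronavirus ORFs intended for flexible transfer into expression and interaction-assay vectors.
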