Addgene plasmid #168821: pEntry_MERS-CoV-nsp8
Purpose: Gateway-compatible Entry vector
Depositing lab: Pascal Falter-Braun. Depositing organization: Helmholtz Munich. Publication: A resource of human coronavirus protein-coding sequences in a flexible, multipurpose Gateway Entry clone collection. Weller B, Lin CW, Pogoutse O, Sauer M, Marin-de la Rosa N, Strobel A, Young V, Knapp JJ, Rayhan A, Falter C, Kim DK, Roth FP, Falter-Braun P. G3 (Bethesda). 2023 Jul 5;13(7):jkad105. doi: 10.1093/g3journal/jkad105. PubMed 37267226.
Backbone
  Vector backbone: pENTR223.1*SfiI
  Backbone size w/o insert (bp): 2800
  Vector type: Gateway-compatible Entry vector
Growth in bacteria
  Bacterial resistance: Spectinomycin, 50 μg/mL
  Growth temperature: 37°C
  Growth strain: DH5alpha
  Copy number: High Copy
Gene/Insert
  Gene/Insert name: MERS-CoV-nsp8 (alt name: nsp8)
  Species: Other
  Insert size (bp): 597
  Entrez Gene: orf1ab (a.k.a. G128_gp01)
  Cloning method: Restriction Enzyme; 5′ cloning site SfiI (unknown if destroyed); 3′ cloning site SfiI (unknown if destroyed)
  Sequencing primers: 5′ M13 uni (-21); 3′ M13 rev (-29)
Resource information
  A portion of this plasmid was derived from a plasmid made by: Synthesized by Twist Bioscience
Terms and licenses: Academic/Nonprofit Terms; Industry Terms: Not Available to Industry
Depositor comments: 5'-linker: SfiI-BamHI-ATG-BamHI (GGCCGTCAaggccaggatccatgggatcc), 3'-linker: PacI-TAA-AsiSI-SfiI (cttaatTAAgacgcgatcgcggcctcatGGGCC).
How to cite: pEntry_MERS-CoV-nsp8 was a gift from Pascal Falter-Braun (Addgene plasmid # 168821 ; http://n2t.net/addgene:168821 ; RRID:Addgene_168821)
