>Addgene plasmid #168821 | pEntry_MERS-CoV-nsp8 | depositor partial sequence | sequence record 327206 | gene-specific Insert sequence
GCTACTCTTTCTGAGTTTTCACACTTAGCTACCTTTGCTGAGTTGGAAGCTGCGCAGAAAGCCTATCAGG
AAGCTATGGACTCTGGTGACACCTCACCACAAGTTCTTAAGGCTTTGCAGAAGGCTGTTAATATAGCTAA
AAACGCCTATGAGAAGGATAAGGCAGTGGCCCGTAAGTTAGAACGTATGGCTGATCAGGCTATGACTTCT
ATGTATAAGCAAGCACGTGCTGAAGACAAGAAAGCAAAAATTGTCAGTGCTATGCAAACTATGTTGTTTG
GTATGATTAAGAAGCTCGACAACGATGTTCTTAATGGTATCATTTCTAACGCTAGGAATGGTTGTATACC
TCTTAGTGTCATCCCACTGTGTGCTTCAAATAAACTTCGCGTTGTAATTCCTGACTTCACCGTCTGGAAT
CAGGTAGTCACATATCCCTCGCTTAACTACGCTGGGGCTTTGTGGGACATTACAGTTATAAACAATGTGG
ACAATGAAATTGTTAAGTCTTCAGATGTTGTAGACAGCAATGAAAATTTAACATGGCCACTTGTTTTAGA
ATGCACTAGGGCATCCACTTCTGCCGTTAAGTTGCAA
